>Addgene plasmid #74920 | pPB-CAG-Mbd3b-pA-pgk-bsd | addgene partial sequence | sequence record 147238 | pLEXmLIC-Fwd 5'-TAGAGCCTCTGCTAACCATGTTCATGCC-3'
GGCAACGTGCTGGTTATTGTGCTGTCTCATCATTTTGGCAAAGAATTCCTCGAATCAACAAGTTTGTACA
AAAAAGCAGGCTTCACCATGGAGCGGAAGAGCCCCAGCGGGAAGAAGTTCCGCAGCAAGCCACAACTGGC
ACGTTACCTGGGCGGATCCATGGACCTCAGCACCTTCGACTTCCGCACCGGAAAGATGTTGATGAACAAG
ATGAATAAGAGTCGCCAGCGTGTGCGCTATGATTCTTCCAACCAGGTCAAGGGCAAGCCTGACCTGAACA
CCGCGCTGCCTGTACGGCAGACTGCATCCATCTTCAAGCAACCGGTGACCAAGATCACCAACCACCCCAG
CAACAAGGTCAAGAGCGACCCGCAGAAGGCAGTGGACCAGCCGAGGCAGCTTTTCTGGGAGAAGAAGCTA
AGTGGATTGAGTGCCTTTGACATTGCAGAAGAACTGGTCAGGACCATGGACTTGCCCAAGGGCCTGCAGG
GAGTGGGCCCTGGCTGTACAGATGAGACGCTGCTGTCAGCCATTGCGAGTGCTCTACACACCAGCACCCT
GCCCATTACAGGCCAGCTCTCTGCAGCCGTGGAGAAGAACCCTGGTGTGTGGCTGAACACTGCACAGCCA
CTGTGCAAAGCCTTCATGGTGACAGATGACGACATCAGGAAGCAGGAGGAGCTGGTACAGCAGGTACGGA
AGCGCCTGGAGGAGGCACTGATGGCCGACATGCTAGCTCATGTGGAGGAGCTTGCCCGAGACGGGGAGGC
ACCACTGGACAAGGCCTGTGCAGAGGAGGAAGAGGAGGAGGAAGAGGAGGAGGAAGAGCCGGAGCCAGAG
CGAGTGTAGGACCCAGCTTTCTTGTACAAAGTGGTTGATTCGAGGCCGCTCGATAAGCTTGATATCGAAT
TCACTCCTCAGGTGCAGGCTGCCTATCAGAAGGTGGTGGCTGGTGTGGCCAACTGGCTCACAAATACCAC
TGAGATCGACGGTATCGATAAGCTTGGATTTCGAATTCCG
