[The description below was written by a language model from this plasmid's Addgene catalogue record.]
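Description:
pPB-CAG-Mbd3b-pA-pgk-bsd is a mammalian expression plasmid built on the pPB-CAG backbone and designed to drive expression of mouse Mbd3b, an isoform of Mbd3 (methyl-CpG binding domain protein 3), a core component of the NuRD chromatin-remodelling complex. The insert field in the record reads "Mnd3b", which appears to be a typographical variant of Mbd3b, since the plasmid name, stated purpose and linked gene entry all point to Mbd3. The coding sequence is placed under the CAG promoter, a strong composite promoter combining the CMV early enhancer with chicken β-actin promoter elements that gives robust, sustained expression in many mammalian cell types, including pluripotent stem cells. As the name indicates, the open reading frame is followed by a polyadenylation signal (pA), and then by a second, independent cassette in which the PGK promoter drives a blasticidin resistance gene (bsd), allowing selection of transfected mammalian cells with blasticidin.

The "PB" prefix suggests a piggyBac transposon vector, in which terminal repeats flanking the cargo would permit stable genomic integration when a piggyBac transposase is co-supplied. However, no feature table is provided, so the presence and position of such repeats cannot be confirmed from the record. In bacteria the plasmid is maintained under ampicillin selection; the origin of replication and copy number are not stated, nor are the cloning method or any epitope tags. The associated work concerns the context-dependent role of MBD3/NuRD in the induction of pluripotency, consistent with use of this construct for stable Mbd3b overexpression or rescue in reprogramming experiments.
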