Addgene plasmid #74920: pPB-CAG-Mbd3b-pA-pgk-bsd
Purpose: Mammalian expression of Mbd3b
Depositing lab: Jose Silva. Depositing organization: University of Cambridge. Publication: MBD3/NuRD facilitates induction of pluripotency in a context-dependent manner. dos Santos RL, Tosti L, Radzisheuskaya A, Caballero IM, Kaji K, Hendrich B, Silva JC. Cell Stem Cell. 2014 Jul 3;15(1):102-10. doi: 10.1016/j.stem.2014.04.019. Epub 2014 May 15. PubMed 24835571.
Backbone
  Vector backbone: pPB-CAG
  Vector type: Mammalian Expression
  Selectable markers: Blasticidin
Growth in bacteria
  Bacterial resistance: Ampicillin, 100 μg/mL
  Growth temperature: 37°C
  Growth strain: DH5alpha
  Copy number: Unknown
Gene/Insert
  Gene/Insert name: Mnd3b
  Species: M. musculus (mouse)
  Entrez Gene: Mbd3
  Promoter: CAG
  Cloning method: Unknown
  Sequencing primers: 5′ unknown; 3′ unknown
Terms and licenses: Academic/Nonprofit Terms; Industry Terms: Not Available to Industry
How to cite: pPB-CAG-Mbd3b-pA-pgk-bsd was a gift from Jose Silva (Addgene plasmid # 74920 ; http://n2t.net/addgene:74920 ; RRID:Addgene_74920)
